>Addgene plasmid #238713 | NanoBRET Assay Vector, NanoLuc-PPP2R5A | depositor full sequence | sequence record 475173 | NanoBRET Assay Vector, NanoLuc-PPP2R5A sequence 7027 bps
AAGACGCGTGACGTCGGCAGTGAAAAAAATGCTTTATTTGTGAAATTTGTGATGCTATTGCTTTATTTGT
AACCATTATAAGCTGCAATAAACAAGTTAACAACAACAATTGCATTCATTTTATGTTTCAGGTTCAGGGG
GAGGTGTGGGAGGTTTTTTAAAGCAAGTAAAACCTCTACAAATGTGGTATGGCTGATTATGATCCGCGGC
CGCAATACGTCGACGTTATCAGCTGACTTCGTACGAGAGCCTAGGTGTTTCTAGAGGATCCCCGGGTACC
GAGCCCGAATTCGTTTAAACTTCGGCACTTGTATTGCTGAGAATACTGTGCATGTTGTAAGCACTATTCT
GTTTTTCTAGAGCTTTCTTTAGCTTTAGCTCCTCTAATTTTTTCCATAATTCTTCACGTTCCAATTCCTT
CTTTTTCTCTCTCTGTCTTTCAGCTTTGTATGAGCTAGTAAGGTCATCGAAAAGCTTGCCATTCATTTCC
ATTAGGGTTTTCAGCACATTGTATACCAGTGCTACAATGGTCGGATTCCAGTGTTCTTTGGAAATTTTGT
ACAAACTGGCAAACATAATTGGCAGAATTTTATCAATGTTCTCCTCAATCAAACTAAGAATATATTCGTT
ATTCCAGAAGTACAATGCCCTTTCTGCAACCTGAAAATGAGAACTGGATACACACTTGGATATCTGCTTG
AAAAGTGGCTCTTCAATTTTTTTGAACTGTGTTGGTTCAATGACATCTAAGATTTCTTCAATTTCTCCTA
AAAACATCACCTCTTTCTGACTGCAGGTTTTTGGCCAAAATTTCAGCAGTCCTCTGATCACTGGCTCTGT
TAGTGTTGTATCTTTCTCCAGGAACTGTACAACACAATATGCTAGCTGAGCATGAAACAAAGCTAATCCT
TTTGCAGTATGCATAGGAATAAGAACCTTCATTAGAAATTGTTTATGTTCTGCTTTCAGTGGCAATGCAA
AGCCATTGATAATACTTCCTAATATTTCAAGAAGTTCAGCAACACCATTGAAATGTTCTGTTTCATATAT
AAACCTGAGGAAAATGTTGTTAATTTGTTTTCTGATGAATGCTCTTAATCCAAGAAATTTCCCATAAATT
CGGTGCAGAACAGTCTTCAGGAAGTCACGTTCTCTGGGATCTTCACTATCAAAAAGCTCCAGGAGCTGTT
GTACGAATTTCTGATCAATGTATCGTTTTGCAATGCTAGGCTGGAAATCAGGGCTCTCCAAAAATCTCAA
GAAGAATTCATATACCAACTGTATGTGAGGCCAAGAGGCCTCAAGCGTGGGTTCATCCTCTTCTGGATCA
AAATCTGGATTATCACTTGGAGGAAGTGTACGGAAGATGTTAGCACTGATCATTTTTACTATATCAGAAT
ACGCTGATTCAACAATTACACCACGATTAGTTGAAACATACTCAACCAGTTCATTCAGTGTTGCTCTTTT
AATTTCTTTGCTCTTCAAGTCTGAAACAGAGTCCATGAAATCAAACAGTATACAACACTGCTGCAACTTC
TGACAGAAAAGCTCTTGTTGTTCATTTGAAGTGGCATCTTTGAGCTGGGGCAGCGGGTGCAGCTCTGCCT
GGCTGCCCTGGCTGCGAAACTGCGACGAGCCCTGGGAGCGCTTCTGCCTCTGCGCCTTGCGGACCGATTT
CCGGGTGAAGCCGTCCACTTTCTCCGAGGCCGAGATGGCGGCGCTGGCAGCCCCCGCCGGCGGCGACGAC
GACGACATGGCGATCGCGCCGCTCGAGCCCGCCAGAATGCGTTCGCACAGCCGCCAGCCGGTCACTCCGT
TGATGGTTACTCGGAACAGCAGGGAGCCGTCGGGGTTGATCAGGCGCTCGTCGATAATTTTGTTGCCGTT
CCACAGGGTCCCTGTTACAGTGATCTTTTTGCCGTCGAACACGGCGATGCCTTCATACGGCCGTCCGAAA
TAGTCGATCATGTTCGGCGTAACCCCGTCGATTACCAGTGTGCCATAGTGCAGGATCACCTTAAAGTGAT
GATCATCCACAGGGTACACCACCTTAAAAATTTTTTCGATCTGGCCCATTTGGTCGCCGCTCAGACCTTC
ATACGGGATGATGACATGGATGTCGATCTTCAGCCCATTTTCACCGCTCAGGACAATCCTTTGGATCGGA
GTTACGGACACCCCGAGATTCTGAAACAAACTGGACACACCTCCCTGTTCAAGGACTTGGTCCAGGTTGT
AGCCGGCTGTCTGTCGCCAGTCCCCAACGAAATCTTCGAGTGTGAAGACCATGGTGAGCGCTAGCTGCAA
AAAGAACAAGTAGCTTGTATTCTATAGTGTCACCTAAATGGGCGATCTGACGGTTCACTAAACCAGCTCT
GCTTATATAGGCCTCCCTGGCGCGCCACTAGTTATTAATAGTAATCAATTACGGGGTCATTAGTTCATAG
CCCATATATGGAGTTCCGCGTTACATAACTTACGGTAAATGGCCCGCCTGGCTGACCGCCCAACGACCCC
CGCCCATTGACGTCAATAATGACGTATGTTCCCATAGTAACGCCAATAGGGACTTTCCATTGACGTCAAT
GGGTGGAGTATTTACGGTAAACTGCCCACTTGGCAGTACATCAAGTGTATCATATGCCAAGTCCGCCCCC
TATTGACGTCAATGACGGTAAATGGCCCGCCTGGCATTATGCCCAGTACATGACCTTACGGGACTTTCCT
ACTTGGCAGTACATCTACGTATTAGTCATCGCTATTACCATGGTGATGCGGTTTTGGCAGTACACCAATG
GGCGTGGATAGCGGTTTGACTCACGGGGATTTCCAAGTCTCCACCCCATTGACGTCAATGGGAGTTTGTT
TTGGCACCAAAATCAACGGGACTTTCCAAAATGTCGTAATAACCCCGCCCCGTTGACGCAAATGGGCGGT
AGGCGTGTACGGTGGGAGGTCAAATCGAATTCTAATACTGTTGACAATTAATCATCGGCATAGTATATCG
GCATAGTATAATACGACAAGGTGAGGAACTAAACCCAGGAGGCAGATCATGGAGAAAAAAATCACTGGAT
ATACCACCGTTGATATATCCCAATGGCATCGTAAAGAACATTTTGAGGCATTTCAGTCAGTTGCTCAATG
TACCTATAACCAGACCGTTCAGCTGGATATTACGGCCTTTTTAAAGACCGTAAAGAAAAATAAGCACAAG
TTTTATCCGGCCTTTATTCACATTCTTGCCCGCCTGATGAATGCTCATCCGGAATTCCGTATGGCAATGA
AAGACGGTGAGCTGGTGATATGGGATAGTGTTCACCCTTGTTACACCGTTTTCCATGAGCAAACTGAAAC
GTTTTCATCGCTCTGGAGTGAATACCACGACGATTTCCGGCAGTTTCTACACATATATTCGCAAGATGTG
GCGTGTTACGGTGAAAACCTGGCCTATTTCCCTAAAGGGTTTATTGAGAATATGTTTTTCGTCTCAGCCA
ATCCCTGGGTGAGTTTCACCAGTTTTGATTTAAACGTGGCCAATATGGACAACTTCTTCGCCCCCGTTTT
CACTATGGGCAAATATTATACGCAAGGCGACAAGGTGCTGATGCCGCTGGCGATTCAGGTTCATCATGCC
GTCTGTGATGGCTTCCATGTCGGCAGAATGCTTAATGAATTACAACAGTACTGCGATGAGTGGCAGGGCG
GGGCGTAAGCGGGACTCTGGGGTTCGAAATGACCGACCAAGCGACGCCCAACCGGTATCAGCTCACTCAA
AGGCGGTAATACGGTTATCCACAGAATCAGGGGATAACGCAGGAAAGAACATGTGAGCAAAAGGCCAGCA
AAAGGCCAGGAACCGTAAAAAGGCCGCGTTGCTGGCGTTTTTCCATAGGCTCCGCCCCCCTGACGAGCAT
CACAAAAATCGACGCTCAAGTCAGAGGTGGCGAAACCCGACAGGACTATAAAGATACCAGGCGTTTCCCC
CTGGAAGCTCCCTCGTGCGCTCTCCTGTTCCGACCCTGCCGCTTACCGGATACCTGTCCGCCTTTCTCCC
TTCGGGAAGCGTGGCGCTTTCTCATAGCTCACGCTGTAGGTATCTCAGTTCGGTGTAGGTCGTTCGCTCC
AAGCTGGGCTGTGTGCACGAACCCCCCGTTCAGCCCGACCGCTGCGCCTTATCCGGTAACTATCGTCTTG
AGTCCAACCCGGTAAGACACGACTTATCGCCACTGGCAGCAGCCACTGGTAACAGGATTAGCAGAGCGAG
GTATGTAGGCGGTGCTACAGAGTTCTTGAAGTGGTGGCCTAACTACGGCTACACTAGAAGGACAGTATTT
GGTATCTGCGCTCTGCTGAAGCCAGTTACCTTCGGAAAAAGAGTTGGTAGCTCTTGATCCGGCAAACAAA
CCACCGCTGGTAGCGGTGGTTTTTTTGTTTGCAAGCAGCAGATTACGCGCAGAAAAAAAGGATTTCAAGA
AGATCCTTTGATCTTTTCTACGGGGTCTGACGCTCAGTGGAACGAAAACTCACGTTAAGGGATTTTGGTC
ATGAGATTATCAAAAAGGATCTTCACCTAGATCCTTTTATAGTCCGGAATCGTCACACAAAAAACCAACA
CACAGATGTAATGAAAATAAAGATATTTTATTGCGGCCATCGTGATGGCTAGAGTTCAGAAGAACTCGTC
AAGAAGGCGATAGAAGGCGATGCGCTGCGAATCGGGAGCGGCGATACCGTAAAGCACGAGGAAGCGGTCA
GCCCATTCGCCGCCAAGCTCTTCAGCAATATCACGGGTAGCCAACGCTATGTCCTGATAGCGGTCCGCCA
CACCCAGCCGGCCACAGTCGATGAATCCAGAAAAGCGGCCATTTTCCACCATGATATTCGGCAAGCAGGC
ATCGCCGTGGGTCACGACGAGATCCTCGCCGTCGGGCATGCGCGCCTTGAGCCTGGCGAACAGTTCGGCT
GGCGCGAGCCCCTGATGCTCTTCGTCCAGATCATCCTGATCGACAAGACCGGCTTCCATCCGAGTACGTG
CTCGCTCGATGCGATGTTTCGCTTGGTGGTCGAATGGGCAGGTAGCCGGATCAAGCGTATGCAGCCGCCG
CATTGCATCAGCCATGATGGATACTTTCTCGGCAGGAGCAAGGTGAGATGACAGGAGATCCTGCCCCGGC
ACTTCGCCCAATAGCAGCCAGTCCCTTCCCGCTTCAGTGACAACGTCGAGCACAGCTGCGCAAGGAACGC
CCGTCGTGGCCAGCCACGATAGCCGCGCTGCCTCGTCCTGCAGTTCATTCAGGGCACCGGACAGGTCGGT
CTTGACAAAAAGAACCGGGCGCCCCTGCGCTGACAGCCGGAACACGGCGGCATCAGAGCAGCCGATTGTC
TGTTGTGCCCAGTCATAGCCGAATAGCCTCTCCACCCAAGCGGCCGGAGAACCTGCGTGCAATCCATCTT
GTTCAATCATGGTGGCATCGATTCCCGGTCAACATCCAGTACACCTCCGGCACCACCGGCTTCCCCAAGG
GCGCCACGCTCTCCCACCACAACATCCTCAACAACGGCTACTGGGTGGGCCGCACGGTCGGCTACACGGA
GCAGGACCGGGTGTGTCTGCCGGTGCCCTTCTACCACTGCTTCGGCATGGTCATGGGCAACTTGGGCGCC
ACCTCCCACGCCGCCTGCATCGTCATCCCGGCCCCGTCCTTCGAGCCGGCGGCGACGCTGGAGGCGGTGC
AGCGGGAGAGGTGCACGTCCCTGTACGGCGTCCCCACGAAGCCGAATTCCACCACACTGGACTAGATGCA
TGCTCGACAGTGTGATGGATATCTGCAGAATTCGGCTTTCACGACACCTGAAATGGAAGAAAAAAACTTT
GAACCACTGTCTGAGGCTTGAGAATGAACCAAGATCCAAACTCAAAAAGGGCAAATTCCAAGGAGAATTA
CATCAAGTGCCAAGCTGGCCTAACTTCAGTCTCCACCCACTCAGTGTGGGGAAACTCCATCGCATAAAAC
CCCTCCCCCCAACCTAAAGACGACGTACTCCAAAAGCTCGAGAACTAATCGAGGTGCCTGGACGGCGCCC
GGTACTCCGTGGAGTCACATGAAGCGACGGCTGAGGACGGAAAGGCCCTTTTCCTTTGTGTGGGTGACTC
ACCCGCCCGCTCTCCCGAGCGCCGCGTCCTCCATTTTGAGCTGCCTGCAGCAGGGCCGGGAAGCGGCCAT
CTTTCCGCTCACGCAACTGGTGCCGACCGGGCCAGCCTTGCCGCCCAGGGCGGGGCGATACACGGCGGCG
CGAGGCCAGGCACCAGAGCAGGCCGGCCAGCTTGAGACTACCCCCGTCCGATTCTCGGTGGCCGCGCTCG
CAGGCCCCGCCTCGCCGAACATGTGCGCTGGGACGCACGGGCCCCGTCGCCGCCCGCGGCCCCAAAAACC
GAAATACCAGTGTGCAGATCTTGGCCCGCATTTACAAGACTATCTTGCCAGAAAAAAAGCGTCGCAGCAG
GTCATCAAAAATTTTAAATGGCTAGAGACTTATCGAAAGCAGCGAGACAGGCGCGAAGGTGCCACCAGAT
TCGCACGCGGCGGCCCCAGCGCCCAGGCCAGGCCTCAACTCAAGCACGAGGCGAAGGGGCTCCTTAAGCG
CAAGGCCTCGAACTCTCCCACCCACTTCCAACCCGAAGCTCGGGATCAAGAATCACGTACTGCAGCCAGG
TGGAAGTAATTCAAGGCACGCAAGGGCCATAACCCGTAAAGAGGCCAGGCCCGCGGGAACCACACACGGC
ACTTACCTGTGTTCTGGCGGCAAACCCGTTGCGAAAAAGAACGTTCACGGCGACTACTGCACTTATATAC
GGTTCTCCCCCACCCTCGGGAAAAAGGCGGAGCCAGTACACGACATCACTTTCCCAGTTTACCCCGCGCC
ACCTTCTCTAGGCACCGGTTCAATTGCCGACCCCTCCCCCCAACTTCTCGGGGACTGTGGGCGATGTGCG
CTCTGCCCACTGACGGGCACCGGAGCC
Features (pLannotate 1.2.2; 18 found; start..end, strand, type, name):
     17..98      -  polyA_signal   SV40 poly(A) signal: SV40 polyadenylation signal
    121..204     -  CDS            large T antigen (fragment): large T antigen from SV40 (simian virus 40)
    260..292     -  misc_feature   MCS (fragment): pUC18/19 multiple cloning site
    301..1758    -  CDS            PPP2R5A: 2A5A_HUMAN - Experimental evidence at protein level: Swiss-Prot protein existence level 1. The B regulatory subunit might modulate substrate selectivity and catalytic activity, and also might direct the localization of the catalytic enzyme to a particular subcellular compartment. From Homo sapiens (Human).
   1780..2292    -  CDS            Nluc: NanoLuc® luciferase human codon-optimized
   2331..2349    -  promoter       SP6 promoter: promoter for bacteriophage SP6 RNA polymerase
   2375..2397    -  promoter       minimal CMV promoter (fragment): human cytomegalovirus (CMV) immediate early promoter
   2407..2772    +  enhancer       CMV enhancer: human cytomegalovirus immediate early enhancer
   2774..2961    +  promoter       CMV promoter (fragment): human cytomegalovirus (CMV) immediate early promoter
   2980..3027    +  promoter       EM7 promoter: synthetic bacterial promoter&nbsp
   3059..3715    +  CDS            cat: CAT_ECOLX - Experimental evidence at protein level: Swiss-Prot protein existence level 1. This enzyme is an effector of chloramphenicol resistance in bacteria. From Escherichia coli. This protein is used as a marker in many commonly used cloning vectors, such as pACYC184.
   3890..4478    -  rep_origin     ori: high-copy-number ColE1/pMB1/pBR322/pUC origin of replication
   4604..4652    -  polyA_signal   poly(A) signal: synthetic polyadenylation signal
   4679..5470    -  CDS            neo: KKA2_KLEPN - Also known as kan, nptII. Experimental evidence at protein level: Swiss-Prot protein existence level 1. Resistance to kanamycin, neomycin, paromomycin, ribostamycin, butirosin and gentamicin B. From Klebsiella pneumoniae.
   5485..5778    +  CDS            Acsf2 (fragment): ACSF2_MOUSE - Experimental evidence at protein level: Swiss-Prot protein existence level 1. Acyl-CoA synthases catalyze the initial reaction in fatty acid metabolism, by forming a thioester with CoA. Has some preference toward medium-chain substrates. Plays a role in adipocyte differentiation. From Mus musculus (Mouse).
   5858..6061    -  intron         EF-1α intron A: truncated intron upstream of the start codon of human EF-1α
   6687..6796    -  intron         EF-1α intron A (fragment): intron upstream of the start codon of human EF-1α
   6797..7008    -  promoter       EF-1α core promoter: core promoter for human elongation factor EF-1α
