[The description below was written by a language model from this plasmid's Addgene catalogue record and pLannotate feature annotations shown in this document.]
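Description:
NanoBRET Assay Vector, NanoLuc-PPP2R5A is a 7,027-nt mammalian expression plasmid built on the pFN224C NanoLuc CMV-Neo BiBRET-Balanced backbone. It is maintained in E. coli through a high-copy ColE1/pUC-type origin and selected with chloramphenicol. The resistance gene (cat) sits behind a synthetic bacterial EM7 promoter. For selection in mammalian cells, the plasmid carries a neomycin phosphotransferase gene that appears to be driven by a human EF-1α core promoter with intron A sequence and is followed by a synthetic poly(A) signal. A short match to mouse Acsf2 lies between the intron and neo. It is on the opposite strand and is most likely an annotation artefact rather than a functional element.

The payload is human PPP2R5A, a B-type regulatory subunit of protein phosphatase 2A thought to influence substrate selectivity and localisation of the catalytic enzyme. It is unmutated and fused at its N-terminus to human codon-optimised NanoLuc luciferase. The catalogue gives CMV as the promoter. The feature table shows a CMV enhancer and a CMV promoter fragment on one strand, plus a minimal CMV promoter fragment and an SP6 promoter on the other strand, oriented toward the Nluc-PPP2R5A reading frame. This layout suggests a divergent arrangement around a shared enhancer, although the record does not explain it. An SV40 polyadenylation signal terminates the fusion transcript.

The catalogue's Entrez Gene field lists PPP2R1A (the PP2A scaffold subunit), whereas the insert name and the sequence annotation both identify PPP2R5A, so the Entrez link appears to be an error. The construct supplies the luminescent donor fusion for NanoBRET energy-transfer assays in mammalian cells.
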