Addgene plasmid #238713: NanoBRET Assay Vector, NanoLuc-PPP2R5A
Purpose: Express NanoLuc-PPP2R5A Fusion Protein in Mammalian Cells under a CMV promoter
Depositing lab: Promega Corporation.
Backbone
  Vector backbone: pFN224C NanoLuc(R) CMV-Neo BiBRET-Balanced Vector
  Vector type: Mammalian Expression
  Selectable markers: Neomycin
Growth in bacteria
  Bacterial resistance: Chloramphenicol, 25 μg/mL
  Growth temperature: 37°C
  Growth strain: DH5alpha
  Copy number: High Copy
Gene/Insert
  Gene/Insert name: PPP2R5A
  Species: H. sapiens (human)
  Mutation: None
  Entrez Gene: PPP2R1A (a.k.a. HJS2, MRD36, PP2A-Aalpha, PP2AA, PP2AAALPHA, PR65A)
  Promoter: CMV
  Tag / fusion protein: NanoLuc (R) (N terminal on backbone)
  Cloning method: Other
Terms and licenses: Academic/Nonprofit Terms; Industry Terms
How to cite: NanoBRET Assay Vector, NanoLuc-PPP2R5A was a gift from Promega Corporation (Addgene plasmid # 238713)
